LOCUS       Exported 6730 bp ds-DNA circular SYN 13-MAY-2021
DEFINITION  Targeting expression to neuronal and glial cell types in mice,
            non-human primates, and human retina.
ACCESSION   .
VERSION     .
KEYWORDS    83_pAAV-ProC14-CatCh-GFP-WPRE
SOURCE      synthetic DNA construct
  ORGANISM  synthetic DNA construct
REFERENCE   1 (bases 1 to 6730)
  AUTHORS   Juttner J, Szabo A, Gross-Scherf B, Morikawa RK, Rompani SB, Hantz
            P, Szikra T, Esposti F, Cowan CS, Bharioke A, Patino-Alvarez CP,
            Keles O, Kusnyerik A, Azoulay T, Hartl D, Krebs AR, Schubeler D,
            Hajdu RI, Lukats A, Nemeth J, Nagy ZZ, Wu KC, Wu RH, Xiang L, Fang
            XL, Jin ZB, Goldblum D, Hasler PW, Scholl HPN, Krol J, Roska B
  TITLE     Targeting neuronal and glial cell types with synthetic promoter AAVs
            in mice, non-human primates and humans.
  JOURNAL   Nat Neurosci. 2019 Jul 8. pii: 10.1038/s41593-019-0431-2. doi:
            10.1038/s41593-019-0431-2.
  PUBMED    31285614
REFERENCE   2 (bases 1 to 6730)
  AUTHORS   .
  TITLE     Direct Submission
  JOURNAL   Exported May 13, 2021 from SnapGene Server 1.1.58
            http://www.snapgene.com
FEATURES             Location/Qualifiers
     source          1..6730
                     /organism="synthetic DNA construct"
                     /mol_type="other DNA"
     promoter        841..1037
                     /label=SV40 promoter
                     /note="SV40 early promoter"
     rep_origin      888..1023
                     /label=SV40 ori
                     /note="SV40 origin of replication"
     primer_bind     950..969
                     /label=SV40pro-F
                     /note="SV40 promoter/origin, forward primer"
     regulatory      1044..1053
                     /regulatory_class="other"
                     /note="vertebrate consensus sequence for strong initiation
                     of translation (Kozak, 1987)"
     CDS             1050..1973
                     /codon_start=1
                     /product="N-terminal fragment of channelrhodopsin-2 from
                     the alga Chlamydomonas reinhardtii (Nagel et al., 2003)"
                     /label=ChR2
                     /note="blue light-activated cation channel"
                     /translation="MDYGGALSAVGRELLFVTNPVVVNGSVLVPEDQCYCAGWIESRGT
                     NGAQTASNVLQWLAAGFSILLLMFYAYQTWKSTCGWEEIYVCAIEMVKVILEFFFEFKN
                     PSMLYLATGHRVQWLRYAEWLLTCPVICIHLSNLTGLSNDYSRRTMGLLVSDIGTIVWG
                     ATSAMATGYVKVIFFCLGLCYGANTFFHAAKAYIEGYHTVPKGRCRQVVTGMAWLFFVS
                     WGMFPILFILGPEGFGVLSVYGSTVGHTIIDLMSKNCWGLLGHYLRVLIHEHILIHGDI
                     RKTTKLNIGGTEIEVETLVEDEAEAGA"
     CDS             1980..2696
                     /codon_start=1
                     /product="enhanced GFP"
                     /label=EGFP
                     /translation="MVSKGEELFTGVVPILVELDGDVNGHKFSVSGEGEGDATYGKLTL
                     KFICTTGKLPVPWPTLVTTLTYGVQCFSRYPDHMKQHDFFKSAMPEGYVQERTIFFKDD
                     GNYKTRAEVKFEGDTLVNRIELKGIDFKEDGNILGHKLEYNYNSHNVYIMADKQKNGIK
                     VNFKIRHNIEDGSVQLADHYQQNTPIGDGPVLLPDNHYLSTQSALSKDPNEKRDHMVLL
                     EFVTAAGITLGMDELYK"
     primer_bind     complement(2025..2046)
                     /label=EGFP-N
                     /note="EGFP, reverse primer"
     primer_bind     complement(2286..2305)
                     /label=EXFP-R
                     /note="For distinguishing EGFP variants, reverse primer"
     primer_bind     2633..2654
                     /label=EGFP-C
                     /note="EGFP, forward primer"
     misc_feature    2727..3315
                     /label=WPRE
                     /note="woodchuck hepatitis virus posttranscriptional
                     regulatory element"
     primer_bind     complement(2780..2800)
                     /label=WPRE-R
                     /note="WPRE, reverse primer"
     CDS             complement(3198..3209)
                     /codon_start=1
                     /product="Factor Xa recognition and cleavage site"
                     /label=Factor Xa site
                     /translation="IEGR"
     polyA_signal    3347..3823
                     /label=hGH poly(A) signal
                     /note="human growth hormone polyadenylation signal"
     primer_bind     complement(3546..3565)
                     /label=hGH-PA-R
                     /note="Human growth hormone terminator, reverse primer"
     repeat_region   3863..4003
                     /label=AAV2 ITR
                     /note="inverted terminal repeat of adeno-associated virus
                     serotype 2"
     repeat_region   3863..3992
                     /label=AAV2 ITR
     rep_origin      4078..4533
                     /direction=RIGHT
                     /label=f1 ori
                     /note="f1 bacteriophage origin of replication; arrow
                     indicates direction of (+) strand synthesis"
     primer_bind     complement(4165..4184)
                     /label=F1ori-R
                     /note="F1 origin, reverse primer"
     primer_bind     4375..4396
                     /label=F1ori-F
                     /note="F1 origin, forward primer"
     primer_bind     complement(4550..4569)
                     /label=pRS-marker
                     /note="pRS vectors, use to sequence yeast selectable
                     marker"
     primer_bind     4669..4691
                     /label=pGEX 3'
                     /note="pGEX vectors, reverse primer"
     primer_bind     complement(4729..4747)
                     /label=pBRforEco
                     /note="pBR322 vectors, upsteam of EcoRI site, forward
                     primer"
     promoter        4815..4919
                     /gene="bla"
                     /label=AmpR promoter
     CDS             4920..5780
                     /codon_start=1
                     /gene="bla"
                     /product="beta-lactamase"
                     /label=AmpR
                     /note="confers resistance to ampicillin, carbenicillin, and
                     related antibiotics"
                     /translation="MSIQHFRVALIPFFAAFCLPVFAHPETLVKVKDAEDQLGARVGYI
                     ELDLNSGKILESFRPEERFPMMSTFKVLLCGAVLSRIDAGQEQLGRRIHYSQNDLVEYS
                     PVTEKHLTDGMTVRELCSAAITMSDNTAANLLLTTIGGPKELTAFLHNMGDHVTRLDRW
                     EPELNEAIPNDERDTTMPVAMATTLRKLLTGELLTLASRQQLIDWMEADKVAGPLLRSA
                     LPAGWFIADKSGAGERGSRGIIAALGPDGKPSRIVVIYTTGSQATMDERNRQIAEIGAS
                     LIKHW"
     primer_bind     complement(5138..5157)
                     /label=Amp-R
                     /note="Ampicillin resistance gene, reverse primer"
     rep_origin      5951..6539
                     /direction=RIGHT
                     /label=ori
                     /note="high-copy-number ColE1/pMB1/pBR322/pUC origin of
                     replication"
     primer_bind     6440..6459
                     /label=pBR322ori-F
                     /note="pBR322 origin, forward primer"
     repeat_region   6601..6730
                     /label=AAV2 ITR (alternate)
                     /note="Functional equivalent of wild-type AAV2 ITR"
ORIGIN
        1 gcggccgcac gcgttctaac tcgctgtagt aattccagcg agaggcagag ggagcgagcg
       61 ggcggccacg cgttcaagcc tcctaccgcc tttgttatgc aaacatatca aacgccctcc
      121 tttgttatgc aaaagggctg gaacggggcc tttgttatgc aaatcgccct ccccgatccc
      181 tttgttatgc aaatttgacg aattcccacc tttgttatgc aaacaaatct cctaccctcc
      241 tttgttatgc aaagtgagag gggctgcacc tttgttatgc aaaatgcggc ccctgagacc
      301 tttgttatgc aaaaaccatg tacgcttgcc tttgttatgc aaaccgcctg ttgcttggcc
      361 tttgttatgc aaagccacgc gattggcgcc tttgttatgc aaagctcggt tatgtacacc
      421 tttgttatgc aaagctactt taaacttgcc tttgttatgc aaatcacgac ctgaccgtcc
      481 tttgttatgc aaaaacggtt gaaatagtcc tttgttatgc aaaatgatat tgaatagtcc
      541 tttgttatgc aaaaatttag atgccgaccc tttgttatgc aaaggaatgg gcgtgctgcc
      601 tttgttatgc aaattttcgc tgcgacagcc tttgttatgc aaacatgctc gccactcacc
      661 tttgttatgc aaaggtctaa caatgacccc tttgttatgc aaactacgtg gaatagatcc
      721 tttgttatgc aaaccccgag tttttgaacc tttgttatgc aaaatcagta acttcattcc
      781 tttgttatgc aaaatgtgac ttaacctccc tttgttatgc aaagctcgag atctgcgatc
      841 tgcatctcaa ttagtcagca accatagtcc cgcccctaac tccgcccatc ccgcccctaa
      901 ctccgcccag ttccgcccat tctccgcccc atcgctgact aatttttttt atttatgcag
      961 aggccgaggc cgcctcggcc tctgagctat tccagaagta gtgaggaggc ttttttggag
     1021 gcctaggctt ttgcaaagga tccgccacca tggattatgg aggcgccctg agtgccgttg
     1081 ggcgcgagct gctatttgta acgaacccag tagtcgtcaa tggctctgta cttgtgcctg
     1141 aggaccagtg ttactgcgcg ggctggattg agtcgcgtgg cacaaacggt gcccaaacgg
     1201 cgtcgaacgt gctgcaatgg cttgctgctg gcttctccat cctactgctt atgttttacg
     1261 cctaccaaac atggaagtca acctgcggct gggaggagat ctatgtgtgc gctatcgaga
     1321 tggtcaaggt gattctcgag ttcttcttcg agtttaagaa cccgtccatg ctgtatctag
     1381 ccacaggcca ccgcgtccag tggttgcgtt acgccgagtg gcttctcacc tgcccggtca
     1441 tttgcattca cctgtcaaac ctgacgggct tgtccaacga ctacagcagg cgcaccatgg
     1501 gtctgcttgt gtctgatatt ggcacaattg tgtggggcgc cacttccgcc atggccaccg
     1561 gatacgtcaa ggtcatcttc ttctgcctgg gtctgtgtta tggtgctaac acgttctttc
     1621 acgctgccaa ggcctacatc gagggttacc acaccgtgcc gaagggccgg tgtcgccagg
     1681 tggtgactgg catggcttgg ctcttcttcg tatcatgggg tatgttcccc atcctgttca
     1741 tcctcggccc cgagggcttc ggcgtcctga gcgtgtacgg ctccaccgtc ggccacacca
     1801 tcattgacct gatgtcgaag aactgctggg gtctgctcgg ccactacctg cgcgtgctga
     1861 tccacgagca tatcctcatc cacggcgaca ttcgcaagac caccaaattg aacattggtg
     1921 gcactgagat tgaggtcgag acgctggtgg aggacgaggc cgaggctggc gcggtaccca
     1981 tggtgagcaa gggcgaggag ctgttcaccg gggtggtgcc catcctggtc gagctggacg
     2041 gcgacgtaaa cggccacaag ttcagcgtgt ccggcgaggg cgagggcgat gccacctacg
     2101 gcaagctgac cctgaagttc atctgcacca ccggcaagct gcccgtgccc tggcccaccc
     2161 tcgtgaccac cctgacctac ggcgtgcagt gcttcagccg ctaccccgac cacatgaagc
     2221 agcacgactt cttcaagtcc gccatgcccg aaggctacgt ccaggagcgc accatcttct
     2281 tcaaggacga cggcaactac aagacccgcg ccgaggtgaa gttcgagggc gacaccctgg
     2341 tgaaccgcat cgagctgaag ggcatcgact tcaaggagga cggcaacatc ctggggcaca
     2401 agctggagta caactacaac agccacaacg tctatatcat ggccgacaag cagaagaacg
     2461 gcatcaaggt gaacttcaag atccgccaca acatcgagga cggcagcgtg cagctcgccg
     2521 accactacca gcagaacacc cccatcggcg acggccccgt gctgctgccc gacaaccact
     2581 acctgagcac ccagtccgcc ctgagcaaag accccaacga gaagcgcgat cacatggtcc
     2641 tgctggagtt cgtgaccgcc gccgggatca ctctcggcat ggacgagctg tacaagtgat
     2701 aagaattcga tatcaagctt atcgataatc aacctctgga ttacaaaatt tgtgaaagat
     2761 tgactggtat tcttaactat gttgctcctt ttacgctatg tggatacgct gctttaatgc
     2821 ctttgtatca tgctattgct tcccgtatgg ctttcatttt ctcctccttg tataaatcct
     2881 ggttgctgtc tctttatgag gagttgtggc ccgttgtcag gcaacgtggc gtggtgtgca
     2941 ctgtgtttgc tgacgcaacc cccactggtt ggggcattgc caccacctgt cagctccttt
     3001 ccgggacttt cgctttcccc ctccctattg ccacggcgga actcatcgcc gcctgccttg
     3061 cccgctgctg gacaggggct cggctgttgg gcactgacaa ttccgtggtg ttgtcgggga
     3121 aatcatcgtc ctttccttgg ctgctcgcct atgttgccac ctggattctg cgcgggacgt
     3181 ccttctgcta cgtcccttcg gccctcaatc cagcggacct tccttcccgc ggcctgctgc
     3241 cggctctgcg gcctcttccg cgtcttcgcc ttcgccctca gacgagtcgg atctcccttt
     3301 gggccgcctc cccgcatcga taccgagcgc tgctcgagag atctacgggt ggcatccctg
     3361 tgacccctcc ccagtgcctc tcctggccct ggaagttgcc actccagtgc ccaccagcct
     3421 tgtcctaata aaattaagtt gcatcatttt gtctgactag gtgtccttct ataatattat
     3481 ggggtggagg ggggtggtat ggagcaaggg gcaagttggg aagacaacct gtagggcctg
     3541 cggggtctat tgggaaccaa gctggagtgc agtggcacaa tcttggctca ctgcaatctc
     3601 cgcctcctgg gttcaagcga ttctcctgcc tcagcctccc gagttgttgg gattccaggc
     3661 atgcatgacc aggctcagct aatttttgtt tttttggtag agacggggtt tcaccatatt
     3721 ggccaggctg gtctccaact cctaatctca ggtgatctac ccaccttggc ctcccaaatt
     3781 gctgggatta caggcgtgaa ccactgctcc cttccctgtc cttctgattt tgtaggtaac
     3841 cacgtgcgga ccgagcggcc gcaggaaccc ctagtgatgg agttggccac tccctctctg
     3901 cgcgctcgct cgctcactga ggccgggcga ccaaaggtcg cccgacgccc gggctttgcc
     3961 cgggcggcct cagtgagcga gcgagcgcgc agctgcctgc aggggcgcct gatgcggtat
     4021 tttctcctta cgcatctgtg cggtatttca caccgcatan nnnnnnnnnn nnnnnnnnnn
     4081 nnnnnnnnnn nnnnnnnnnn nnnnnnnnnn nnnnnnnnnn nnnnnnnnnn nnnnnnnnnn
     4141 nnnnnnnnnn nnnntnnnnn nnnnnnnnnn nnnnnnnnnn nnnnnnnnnn nnnnnnnnnn
     4201 ncnnnnnnnn nnnnnnnnnn nnnnnnnnnn nnnnnnnnnn nnnnnnnnnn nnnnnnnnnn
     4261 nnnnnnnnnn nnnnnnnnnn nnnnnnnnnn nnnnnnnnnn nnnnnnnnnn nnnnnnnnnn
     4321 nnnnnnnnnn nnnnnnnnnn nnncctttga cgttggagtc cacgttcttt aatagtggac
     4381 tcttgttcca aactggaaca acactcaact ctatctcggg ctattctttt gatttataag
     4441 ggattttgcc gatttcggtc tattggttaa aaaatgagct gatttaacaa aaatttaacg
     4501 cgaattttaa caaaatatta acgtttacaa ttttatggtg cactctcagt acaatctgct
     4561 ctgatgccgc atagttaagc cagccccgac acccgccaac acccgctgac gcgccctgac
     4621 gggcttgtct gctcccggca tccgcttaca gacaagctgt gaccgtctcc gggagctgca
     4681 tgtgtcagag gttttcaccg tcatcaccga aacgcgcgag acgaaagggc ctcgtgatac
     4741 gcctattttt ataggttaat gtcatgataa taatggtttc ttagacgtca ggtggcactt
     4801 ttcggggaaa tgtgcgcgga acccctattt gtttattttt ctaaatacat tcaaatatgt
     4861 atccgctcat gagacaataa ccctgataaa tgcttcaata atattgaaaa aggaagagta
     4921 tgagtattca acatttccgt gtcgccctta ttcccttttt tgcggcattt tgccttcctg
     4981 tttttgctca cccagaaacg ctggtgaaag taaaagatgc tgaagatcag ttgggtgcac
     5041 gagtgggtta catcgaactg gatctcaaca gcggtaagat ccttgagagt tttcgccccg
     5101 aagaacgttt tccaatgatg agcactttta aagttctgct atgtggcgcg gtattatccc
     5161 gtattgacgc cgggcaagag caactcggtc gccgcataca ctattctcag aatgacttgg
     5221 ttgagtactc accagtcaca gaaaagcatc ttacggatgg catgacagta agagaattat
     5281 gcagtgctgc cataaccatg agtgataaca ctgcggccaa cttacttctg acaacgatcg
     5341 gaggaccgaa ggagctaacc gcttttttgc acaacatggg ggatcatgta actcgccttg
     5401 atcgttggga accggagctg aatgaagcca taccaaacga cgagcgtgac accacgatgc
     5461 ctgtagcaat ggcaacaacg ttgcgcaaac tattaactgg cgaactactt actctagctt
     5521 cccggcaaca attaatagac tggatggagg cggataaagt tgcaggacca cttctgcgct
     5581 cggcccttcc ggctggctgg tttattgctg ataaatctgg agccggtgag cgtgggtctc
     5641 gcggtatcat tgcagcactg gggccagatg gtaagccctc ccgtatcgta gttatctaca
     5701 cgacggggag tcaggcaact atggatgaac gaaatagaca gatcgctgag ataggtgcct
     5761 cactgattaa gcattggtaa ctgtcagacc aagtttactc atatatactt tagattgatt
     5821 taaaacttca tttttaattt aaaaggatct aggtgaagat cctttttgat aatctcatga
     5881 ccaaaatccc ttaacgtgag ttttcgttcc actgagcgtc agaccccgta gaaaagatca
     5941 aaggatcttc ttgagatcct ttttttctgc gcgtaatctg ctgcttgcaa acaaaaaaac
     6001 caccgctacc agcggtggtt tgtttgccgg atcaagagct accaactctt tttccgaagg
     6061 taactggctt cagcagagcg cagataccaa atactgttct tctagtgtag ccgtagttag
     6121 gccaccactt caagaactct gtagcaccgc ctacatacct cgctctgcta atcctgttac
     6181 cagtggctgc tgccagtggc gataagtcgt gtcttaccgg gttggactca agacgatagt
     6241 taccggataa ggcgcagcgg tcgggctgaa cggggggttc gtgcacacag cccagcttgg
     6301 agcgaacgac ctacaccgaa ctgagatacc tacagcgtga gctatgagaa agcgccacgc
     6361 ttcccgaagg gagaaaggcg gacaggtatc cggtaagcgg cagggtcgga acaggagagc
     6421 gcacgaggga gcttccaggg ggaaacgcct ggtatcttta tagtcctgtc gggtttcgcc
     6481 acctctgact tgagcgtcga tttttgtgat gctcgtcagg ggggcggagc ctatggaaaa
     6541 acgccagcaa cgcggccttt ttacggttcc tggccttttg ctggcctttt gctcacatgt
     6601 cctgcaggca gctgcgcgct cgctcgctca ctgaggccgc ccgggcgtcg ggcgaccttt
     6661 ggtcgcccgg cctcagtgag cgagcgagcg cgcagagagg gagtggccaa ctccatcact
     6721 aggggttcct
//
