[The description below was written by a language model from this plasmid's Addgene catalogue record and the feature table of its GenBank file.]
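Description:
83_pAAV-ProC14-CatCh-GFP-WPRE is a 6,730 bp AAV transfer plasmid built on a pAAV backbone, intended for packaging recombinant adeno-associated virus that drives cell-type-targeted expression in the retina of mice, non-human primates and humans. It is propagated in bacteria through a high-copy ColE1/pUC-type origin with ampicillin selection (beta-lactamase under its own promoter), and it also carries an f1 phage origin. Two AAV2 inverted terminal repeats flank the expression cassette; these are the cis elements needed for replication and encapsidation of the vector genome. They are also recombination-prone, which fits the recorded use of a stability-oriented cloning strain.

The payload is CatCh-GFP, listed as ChR2(L132C)-EGFP: the N-terminal channel-forming fragment of Chlamydomonas reinhardtii channelrhodopsin-2, a blue light-gated cation channel, carrying the L132C substitution and fused to enhanced GFP so that expressing cells can be both optically stimulated and visualised. Expression is assigned to ProC14, one of a series of synthetic promoters designed for neuronal and glial cell-type specificity. ProC14 itself is not annotated in the feature table; it presumably lies in the unannotated region between the upstream ITR and the coding sequence. That region ends in an annotated SV40 early promoter/origin segment immediately ahead of a Kozak consensus, but the record does not state how the two relate. Downstream, a WPRE enhances transcript stability and expression, and a human growth hormone polyadenylation signal terminates the message. A short "Factor Xa site" annotated inside the WPRE is most likely an incidental sequence match. The record does not specify which cell population ProC14 targets.
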