Addgene plasmid #125949: 83_pAAV-ProC14-CatCh-GFP-WPRE
Purpose: Targeting expression to neuronal and glial cell types in mice, non-human primates, and human retina
Depositing lab: Botond Roska. Depositing organization: Friedrich Miescher Institute for Biomedical Research. Publication: Targeting neuronal and glial cell types with synthetic promoter AAVs in mice, non-human primates and humans. Juttner J, Szabo A, Gross-Scherf B, Morikawa RK, Rompani SB, Hantz P, Szikra T, Esposti F, Cowan CS, Bharioke A, Patino-Alvarez CP, Keles O, Kusnyerik A, Azoulay T, Hartl D, Krebs AR, Schubeler D, Hajdu RI, Lukats A, Nemeth J, Nagy ZZ, Wu KC, Wu RH, Xiang L, Fang XL, Jin ZB, Goldblum D, Hasler PW, Scholl HPN, Krol J, Roska B. Nat Neurosci. 2019 Jul 8. pii: 10.1038/s41593-019-0431-2. doi: 10.1038/s41593-019-0431-2. PubMed 31285614.
Backbone
  Vector backbone: pAAV
  Vector type: AAV
Growth in bacteria
  Bacterial resistance: Ampicillin, 100 μg/mL
  Growth temperature: 37°C
  Growth strain: NEB Stable
  Copy number: High Copy
Gene/Insert
  Gene/Insert name: CatCh-GFP (alt name: ChR2(L132C)-EGFP)
  Species: Synthetic
  Promoter: ProC14
  Cloning method: Restriction Enzyme; 5′ cloning site Unknown (unknown if destroyed); 3′ cloning site Unknown (unknown if destroyed)
Terms and licenses: Academic/Nonprofit Terms; Industry Terms: Not Available to Industry
Depositor comments: Please visit https://www.biorxiv.org/content/early/2018/10/04/434720.full.pdf for BioRxiv preprint
How to cite: 83_pAAV-ProC14-CatCh-GFP-WPRE was a gift from Botond Roska (Addgene plasmid # 125949 ; http://n2t.net/addgene:125949 ; RRID:Addgene_125949)
